>Addgene plasmid #199171 | pET-6xHis-sfGFP | addgene full sequence | sequence record 392681 | Addgene NGS Result
CCAACGCGCAGCCCGGACTCGGTAATGGCGCGCATTGCGCCCAGCGCCATCTGATCGTTGGCAACCAGCA
TCGCAGTGGGAACGATGCCCTCATTCAGCATTTGCATGGTTTGTTGAAAACCGGACATGGCACTCCAGTC
GCCTTCCCGTTCCGCTATCGGCTGAATTTGATTGCGAGTGAGATATTTATGCCAGCCAGCCAGACGCAGA
CGCGCCGAGACAGAACTTAATGGGCCCGCTAACAGCGCGATTTGCTGGTGACCCAATGCGACCAGATGCT
CCACGCCCAGTCGCGTACCGTCTTCATGGGAGAAAATAATACTGTTGATGGGTGTCTGGTCAGAGACATC
AAGAAATAACGCCGGAACATTAGTGCAGGCAGCTTCCACAGCAATGGCATCCTGGTCATCCAGCGGATAG
TTAATGATCAGCCCACTGACGCGTTGCGCGAGAAGATTGTGCACCGCCGCTTTACAGGCTTCGACGCCGC
TTCGTTCTACCATCGACACCACCACGCTGGCACCCAGTTGATCGGCGCGAGATTTAATCGCCGCGACAAT
TTGCGACGGCGCGTGCAGGGCCAGACTGGAGGTGGCAACGCCAATCAGCAACGACTGTTTGCCCGCCAGT
TGTTGTGCCACGCGGTTGGGAATGTAATTCAGCTCCGCCATCGCCGCTTCCACTTTTTCCCGCGTTTTCG
CAGAAACGTGGCTGGCCTGGTTCACCACGCGGGAAACGGTCTGATAAGAGACACCGGCATACTCTGCGAC
ATCGTATAACGTTACTGGTTTCACATTCACCACCCTGAATTGACTCTCTTCCGGGCGCTATCATGCCATA
CCGCGAAAGGTTTTGCGCCATTCGATGGTGTCCGGGATCTCGACGCTCTCCCTTATGCGACTCCTGCATT
AGGAAGCAGCCCAGTAGTAGGTTGAGGCCGTTGAGCACCGCCGCCGCAAGGAATGGTGCATGCAAGGAGA
TGGCGCCCAACAGTCCCCCGGCCACGGGGCCTGCCACCATACCCACGCCGAAACAAGCGCTCATGAGCCC
GAAGTGGCGAGCCCGATCTTCCCCATCGGTGATGTCGGCGATATAGGCGCCAGCAACCGCACCTGTGGCG
CCGGTGATGCCGGCCACGATGCGTCCGGCGTAGAGGATCGAGATCGATCTCGATCCCGCGAAATTAATAC
GACTCACTATAGGGGAATTGTGAGCGGATAACAATTCCCCTCTAGAAATAATTTTGTTTAACTTTAAGAA
GGAGATATACCATGGGTCATCACCACCACCATCACGGTGGCGCTAGCAAAGGTGAAGAGCTGTTTACGGG
TGTAGTACCGATCTTAGTGGAATTAGACGGCGACGTGAACGGTCACAAATTTAGCGTGCGCGGCGAAGGC
GAAGGTGACGCTACCAATGGTAAATTGACCCTGAAGTTTATTTGCACAACAGGCAAATTACCCGTTCCGT
GGCCCACCTTAGTGACCACCCTGACCTATGGCGTTCAGTGCTTCAGTCGTTACCCAGATCATATGAAACA
ACACGATTTTTTCAAATCAGCCATGCCTGAAGGATATGTTCAAGAGCGTACAATCAGCTTCAAGGACGAT
GGCACCTATAAAACGCGTGCGGAAGTGAAATTTGAAGGCGACACATTAGTAAACCGTATCGAACTGAAAG
GTATCGACTTCAAAGAAGACGGCAACATTTTAGGCCATAAGCTGGAATATAACTTTAATTCTCATAACGT
GTATATTACGGCCGATAAACAGAAAAACGGTATCAAGGCAAATTTCAAAATTCGCCATAACGTGGAAGAC
GGCAGCGTTCAATTAGCGGATCATTATCAACAAAACACGCCGATTGGTGACGGGCCTGTACTGTTACCTG
ACAACCACTACCTGAGCACCCAGTCAGCACTGAGCAAAGATCCGAACGAAAAACGCGATCACATGGTTCT
GTTAGAATTCGTGACCGCTGCAGGCATTACTCACGGAATGGACGAACTCTACAAGTAATAATGAGGTACC
CTCGAGTCTGGTAAAGAAACCGCTGCTGCGAAATTTGAACGCCAGCACATGGACTCGTCTACTAGCGCAG
CTTAATTAACCTAGGCTGCTGCCACCGCTGAGCAATAACTAGCATAACCCCTTGGGGCCTCTAAACGGGT
CTTGAGGGGTTTTTTGCTGAAAGGAGGAACTATATCCGGATTGGCGAATGGG
[124 nt withheld, positions 2223-2346]
C
[91 nt withheld, positions 2348-2438]
A
[49 nt withheld, positions 2440-2488]
CCTTTGACGTTGGAGTCCACGTTCTTT
[37 nt withheld, positions 2516-2552]
ACCCTATCTCGGTCTATTCTTTTGATTTATAAGGGATTTTGCCGATTTCGGCCTATTGGTTAAAAAATGA
GCTGATTTAACAAAAATTTAACGCGAATTTTAACAAAATATTAACGTTTACAATTTCTGGCGGCACGATG
GCATGAGATTATCAAAAAGGATCTTCACCTAGATCCTTTTAAATTAAAAATGAAGTTTTAAATCAATCTA
AAGTATATATGAGTAAACTTGGTCTGACAGTTACCAATGCTTAATCAGTGAGGCACCTATCTCAGCGATC
TGTCTATTTCGTTCATCCATAGTTGCCTGACTCCCCGTCGTGTAGATAACTACGATACGGGAGGGCTTAC
CATCTGGCCCCAGTGCTGCAATGATACCGCGAGACCCACGCTCACCGGCTCCAGATTTATCAGCAATAAA
CCAGCCAGCCGGAAGGGCCGAGCGCAGAAGTGGTCCTGCAACTTTATCCGCCTCCATCCAGTCTATTAAT
TGTTGCCGGGAAGCTAGAGTAAGTAGTTCGCCAGTTAATAGTTTGCGCAACGTTGTTGCCATTGCTACAG
GCATCGTGGTGTCACGCTCGTCGTTTGGTATGGCTTCATTCAGCTCCGGTTCCCAACGATCAAGGCGAGT
TACATGATCCCCCATGTTGTGCAAAAAAGCGGTTAGCTCCTTCGGTCCTCCGATCGTTGTCAGAAGTAAG
TTGGCCGCAGTGTTATCACTCATGGTTATGGCAGCACTGCATAATTCTCTTACTGTCATGCCATCCGTAA
GATGCTTTTCTGTGACTGGTGAGTACTCAACCAAGTCATTCTGAGAATAGTGTATGCGGCGACCGAGTTG
CTCTTGCCCGGCGTCAATACGGGATAATACCGCGCCACATAGCAGAACTTTAAAAGTGCTCATCATTGGA
AAACGTTCTTCGGGGCGAAAACTCTCAAGGATCTTACCGCTGTTGAGATCCAGTTCGATGTAACCCACTC
GTGCACCCAACTGATCTTCAGCATCTTTTACTTTCACCAGCGTTTCTGGGTGAGCAAAAACAGGAAGGCA
AAATGCCGCAAAAAAGGGAATAAGGGCGACACGGAAATGTTGAATACTCATACTCTTCCTTTTTCAATCA
TGATTGAAGCATTTATCAGGGTTATTGTCTCATGAGCGGATACATATTTGAATGTATTTAGAAAAATAAA
CAAATAGGTCATGACCAAAATCCCTTAACGTGAGTTTTCGTTCCACTGAGCGTCAGACCCCGTAGAAAAG
ATCAAAGGATCTTCTTGAGATCCTTTTTTTCTGCGCGTAATCTGCTGCTTGCAAACAAAAAAACCACCGC
TACCAGCGGTGGTTTGTTTGCCGGATCAAGAGCTACCAACTCTTTTTCCGAAGGTAACTGGCTTCAGCAG
AGCGCAGATACCAAATACTGTCCTTCTAGTGTAGCCGTAGTTAGGCCACCACTTCAAGAACTCTGTAGCA
CCGCCTACATACCTCGCTCTGCTAATCCTGTTACCAGTGGCTGCTGCCAGTGGCGATAAGTCGTGTCTTA
CCGGGTTGGACTCAAGACGATAGTTACCGGATAAGGCGCAGCGGTCGGGCTGAACGGGGGGTTCGTGCAC
ACAGCCCAGCTTGGAGCGAACGACCTACACCGAACTGAGATACCTACAGCGTGAGCTATGAGAAAGCGCC
ACGCTTCCCGAAGGGAGAAAGGCGGACAGGTATCCGGTAAGCGGCAGGGTCGGAACAGGAGAGCGCACGA
GGGAGCTTCCAGGGGGAAACGCCTGGTATCTTTATAGTCCTGTCGGGTTTCGCCACCTCTGACTTGAGCG
TCGATTTTTGTGATGCTCGTCAGGGGGGCGGAGCCTATGGAAAAACGCCAGCAACGCGGCCTTTTTACGG
TTCCTGGCCTTTTGCTGGCCTTTTGCTCACATGTTCTTTCCTGCGTTATCCCCTGATTCTGTGGATAACC
GTATTACCGCCTTTGAGTGAGCTGATACCGCTCGCCGCAGCCGAACGACCGAGCGCAGCGAGTCAGTGAG
CGAGGAAGCGGAAGAGCGCCTGATGCGGTATTTTCTCCTTACGCATCTGTGCGGTATTTCACACCGCAAT
GGTGCACTCTCAGTACAATCTGCTCTGATGCCGCATAGTTAAGCCAGTATACACTCCGCTATCGCTACGT
GACTGGGTCATGGCTGCGCCCCGACACCCGCCAACACCCGCTGACGCGCCCTGACGGGCTTGTCTGCTCC
CGGCATCCGCTTACAGACAAGCTGTGACCGTCTCCGGGAGCTGCATGTGTCAGAGGTTTTCACCGTCATC
ACCGAAACGCGCGAGGCAGCTGCGGTAAAGCTCATCAGCGTGGTCGTGAAGCGATTCACAGATGTCTGCC
TGTTCATCCGCGTCCAGCTCGTTGAGTTTCTCCAGAAGCGTTAATGTCTGGCTTCTGATAAAGCGGGCCA
TGTTAAGGGCGGTTTTTTCCTGTTTGGTCACTGATGCCTCCGTGTAAGGGGGATTTCTGTTCATGGGGGT
AATGATACCGATGAAACGAGAGAGGATGCTCACGATACGGGTTACTGATGATGAACATGCCCGGTTACTG
GAACGTTGTGAGGGTAAACAACTGGCGGTATGGATGCGGCGGGACCAGAGAAAAATCACTCAGGGTCAAT
GCCAGCGCTTCGTTAATACAGATGTAGGTGTTCCACAGGGTAGCCAGCAGCATCCTGCGATGCAGATCCG
GAACATAATGGTGCAGGGCGCTGACTTCCGCGTTTCCAGACTTTACGAAACACGGAAACCGAAGACCATT
CATGTTGTTGCTCAGGTCGCAGACGTTTTGCAGCAGCAGTCGCTTCACGTTCGCTCGCGTATCGGTGATT
CATTCTGCTAACCAGTAAGGCAACCCCGCCAGCCTAGCCGGGTCCTCAACGACAGGAGCACGATCATGCT
AGTCATGCCCCGCGCCCACCGGAAGGAGCTGACTGGGTTGAAGGCTCTCAAGGGCATCGGTCGAGATCCC
GGTGCCTAATGAGTGAGCTAACTTACATTAATTGCGTTGCGCTCACTGCCCGCTTTCCAGTCGGGAAACC
TGTCGTGCCAGCTGCATTAATGAATCGGCCAACGCGCGGGGAGAGGCGGTTTGCGTATTGGGCGCCAGGG
TGGTTTTTCTTTTCACCAGTGAGACGGGCAACAGCTGATTGCCCTTCACCGCCTGGCCCTGAGAGAGTTG
CAGCAAGCGGTCCACGCTGGTTTGCCCCAGCAGGCGAAAATCCTGTTTGATGGTGGTTAACGGCGGGATA
TAACATGAGCTGTCTTCGGTATCGTCGTATCCCACTACCGAGATGTCCGCA
Features (pLannotate 1.2.2; 19 found; start..end, strand, type, name):
    795..872     -  promoter       lacI promoter: lacI
    880..1159    -  CDS            TcR (fragment): tetracycline efflux protein; tet; confers resistance to tetracycline
   1185..1203    +  promoter       T7 promoter: promoter for bacteriophage T7 RNA polymerase
   1204..1228    +  protein_bind   lac operator: The lac repressor binds to the lac operator to inhibit transcription in E. coli. This inhibition can be relieved by adding lactose or isopropyl-β-D-thiogalactopyranoside (IPTG). lac repressor encoded by lacI
   1243..1265    +  RBS            RBS: efficient ribosome binding site from bacteriophage T7 gene 10 (Olins and Rangwala, 1989)
   1305..2015    +  CDS            Superfolder GFP: Superfolder GFP is a basic (constitutively fluorescent) green fluorescent protein published in 2005, derived from Aequorea victoria. It is reported to be a very rapidly-maturing weak dimer.
   2043..2084    +  CDS            S-Tag (fragment): affinity and epitope tag derived from pancreatic ribonuclease A
   2114..2131    +  CDS            SET1 (fragment): solubility-enhancement tag derived from T7 phage gene 10B
   2139..2186    +  terminator     T7 terminator: transcription terminator for bacteriophage T7 RNA polymerase
   2223..2678    +  rep_origin     f1 ori (sequence partly withheld): f1 bacteriophage origin of replication; arrow indicates direction of (+) strand synthesis
   2793..3653    -  CDS            AmpR: β-lactamase; bla; confers resistance to ampicillin, carbenicillin, and related antibiotics
   3654..3746    -  promoter       AmpR promoter: bla
   3827..4415    +  rep_origin     ori: high-copy-number ColE1/pMB1/pBR322/pUC origin of replication
   4601..4740    -  misc_feature   bom: basis of mobility region from pBR322
   4842..5033    -  CDS            rop: Rop protein, which maintains plasmids at low copy number; rop
   5050..5430    +  CDS            YPB1_ECOLX: Protein predicted: Swiss-Prot protein existence level 4. From Escherichia coli.
   5492..5556    -  CDS            TcR (fragment): tetracycline efflux protein; tet; confers resistance to tetracycline
   5571..5592    -  protein_bind   CAP binding site: CAP binding activates transcription in the presence of cAMP. E. coli catabolite activator protein
   5605..794     -  CDS            lacI (across the origin): lac repressor; lacI; The lac repressor binds to the lac operator to inhibit transcription in E. coli. This inhibition can be relieved by adding lactose or isopropyl-β-D-thiogalactopyranoside (IPTG).
