[The description below was written by a language model from this plasmid's Addgene catalogue record and pLannotate feature annotations shown in this document.]
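Description:
pET-6xHis-sfGFP is a bacterial expression plasmid of about 5.9 kb, built on a pETDuet backbone, for producing His-tagged superfolder GFP in E. coli. It is maintained through a ColE1/pMB1-type origin and selected with ampicillin via the β-lactamase gene and its native promoter. The catalogue lists it as high copy, although the annotated sequence also carries the rop gene and the pBR322 bom region, elements typical of pBR322-derived pET backbones that usually moderate copy number. An f1 phage origin is present as well, along with short non-functional remnants of the tetracycline resistance gene left over from the backbone's ancestry.

The payload is a synthesized superfolder GFP coding sequence (a rapidly maturing, robustly folding Aequorea victoria GFP derivative) carrying a short N-terminal leader that contains a six-histidine tag for metal-affinity purification. Expression is driven by a T7 promoter immediately followed by a lac operator, with the strong T7 gene 10 ribosome binding site upstream and a T7 terminator downstream. The plasmid encodes its own lacI repressor, so transcription is held off until IPTG or lactose induction in a host that supplies T7 RNA polymerase. Only one T7 expression cassette is annotated, despite the Duet-type backbone. Fragments annotated as an S-tag and a SET1 tag lie between the GFP gene and the terminator; these appear to be backbone remnants, and the record does not indicate that they are fused to the protein.

According to the record, the construct serves as the reference superfolder GFP for comparison with supercharged GFP variants, in work on how protein electrostatics affects biomolecular condensate formation in bacteria.
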