Addgene plasmid #199171: pET-6xHis-sfGFP
Purpose: used to express a superfolder GFP in E. coli for comparison to supercharged variants
Depositing lab: Allie Obermeyer. Depositing organization: Columbia University. Publication: Formation of Biomolecular Condensates in Bacteria by Tuning Protein Electrostatics. Yeong V, Werth EG, Brown LM, Obermeyer AC. ACS Cent Sci. 2020 Dec 23;6(12):2301-2310. doi: 10.1021/acscentsci.0c01146. Epub 2020 Nov 12. PubMed 33376791.
Backbone
  Vector backbone: pETDuet
  Total vector size (bp): 5896
Growth in bacteria
  Bacterial resistance: Ampicillin, 100 μg/mL
  Growth temperature: 37°C
  Growth strain: DH5alpha
  Copy number: High Copy
Gene/Insert
  Gene/Insert name: superfolder GFP
  Insert size (bp): 744
  Promoter: T7
  Tag / fusion protein: MGHHHHHHGGA (N terminal on insert)
  Cloning method: Unknown
  Sequencing primers: 5′ T7; 3′ T7-term
Resource information
  A portion of this plasmid was derived from a plasmid made by: This gene was synthesized and cloned into the plasmid by GenScript.
Terms and licenses: Academic/Nonprofit Terms; Industry Terms: Not Available to Industry
How to cite: pET-6xHis-sfGFP was a gift from Allie Obermeyer (Addgene plasmid # 199171 ; http://n2t.net/addgene:199171 ; RRID:Addgene_199171)
